>Addgene plasmid #207198 | pFUW-TetO-RORC | addgene full sequence | sequence record 416336 | Addgene NGS Result
CGATGTACGGGCCAGATATACGCGTTGACATTGATTATTGACTAGTTATTAATAGTAATCAATTACGGGG
TCATTAGTTCATAGCCCATATATGGAGTTCCGCGTTACATAACTTACGGTAAATGGCCCGCCTGGCTGAC
CGCCCAACGACCCCCGCCCATTGACGTCAATAATGACGTATGTTCCCATAGTAACGCCAATAGGGACTTT
CCATTGACGTCAATGGGTGGAGTATTTACGGTAAACTGCCCACTTGGCAGTACATCAAGTGTATCATATG
CCAAGTACGCCCCCTATTGACGTCAATGACGGTAAATGGCCCGCCTGGCATTATGCCCAGTACATGACCT
TATGGGACTTTCCTACTTGGCAGTACATCTACGTATTAGTCATCGCTATTACCATGGTGATGCGGTTTTG
GCAGTACATCAATGGGCGTGGATAGCGGTTTGACTCACGGGGATTTCCAAGTCTCCACCCCATTGACGTC
AATGGGAGTTTGTTTTGGCACCAAAATCAACGGGACTTTCCAAAATGTCGTAACAACTCCGCCCCATTGA
CGCAAATGGGCGGTAGGCGTGTACGGTGGGAGGTCTATATAAGCAGCGCGTTTTGCCTGTACTGGGTCTC
TCTGGTTAGACCAGATCTGAGCCTGGGAGCTCTCTGGCTAACTAGGGAACCCACTGCTTAAGCCTCAATA
AAGCTTGCCTTGAGTGCTTCAAGTAGTGTGTGCCCGTCTGTTGTGTGACTCTGGTAACTAGAGATCCCTC
AGACCCTTTTAGTCAGTGTGGAAAATCTCTAGCAGTGGCGCCCGAACAGGGACTTGAAAGCGAAAGGGAA
ACCAGAGGAGCTCTCTCGACGCAGGACTCGGCTTGCTGAAGCGCGCACGGCAAGAGGCGAGGGGCGGCGA
CTGGTGAGTACGCCAAAAATTTTGACTAGCGGAGGCTAGAAGGAGAGAGATGGGTGCGAGAGCGTCAGTA
TTAAGCGGGGGAGAATTAGATCGCGATGGGAAAAAATTCGGTTAAGGCCAGGGGGAAAGAAAAAATATAA
ATTAAAACATATAGTATGGGCAAGCAGGGAGCTAGAACGATTCGCAGTTAATCCTGGCCTGTTAGAAACA
TCAGAAGGCTGTAGACAAATACTGGGACAGCTACAACCATCCCTTCAGACAGGATCAGAAGAACTTAGAT
CATTATATAATACAGTAGCAACCCTCTATTGTGTGCATCAAAGGATAGAGATAAAAGACACCAAGGAAGC
TTTAGACAAGATAGAGGAAGAGCAAAACAAAAGTAAGACCACCGCACAGCAAGCGGCCGCTGATCTTCAG
ACCTGGAGGAGGAGATATGAGGGACAATTGGAGAAGTGAATTATATAAATATAAAGTAGTAAAAATTGAA
CCATTAGGAGTAGCACCCACCAAGGCAAAGAGAAGAGTGGTGCAGAGAGAAAAAAGAGCAGTGGGAATAG
GAGCTTTGTTCCTTGGGTTCTTGGGAGCAGCAGGAAGCACTATGGGCGCAGCGTCAATGACGCTGACGGT
ACAGGCCAGACAATTATTGTCTGGTATAGTGCAGCAGCAGAACAATTTGCTGAGGGCTATTGAGGCGCAA
CAGCATCTGTTGCAACTCACAGTCTGGGGCATCAAGCAGCTCCAGGCAAGAATCCTGGCTGTGGAAAGAT
ACCTAAAGGATCAACAGCTCCTGGGGATTTGGGGTTGCTCTGGAAAACTCATTTGCACCACTGCTGTGCC
TTGGAATGCTAGTTGGAGTAATAAATCTCTGGAACAGATTTGGAATCACACGACCTGGATGGAGTGGGAC
AGAGAAATTAACAATTACACAAGCTTAATACACTCCTTAATTGAAGAATCGCAAAACCAGCAAGAAAAGA
ATGAACAAGAATTATTGGAATTAGATAAATGGGCAAGTTTGTGGAATTGGTTTAACATAACAAATTGGCT
GTGGTATATAAAATTATTCATAATGATAGTAGGAGGCTTGGTAGGTTTAAGAATAGTTTTTGCTGTACTT
TCTATAGTGAATAGAGTTAGGCAGGGATATTCACCATTATCGTTTCAGACCCACCTCCCAACCCCGAGGG
GACCCGACAGGCCCGAAGGAATAGAAGAAGAAGGTGGAGAGAGAGACAGAGACAGATCCATTCGATTAGT
GAACGGATCGGCACTGCGTGCGCCAATTCTGCAGACAAATGGCAGTATTCATCCACAATTTTAAAAGAAA
AGGGGGGATTGGGGGGTACAGTGCAGGGGAAAGAATAGTAGACATAATAGCAACAGACATACAAACTAAA
GAATTACAAAAACAAATTACAAAAATTCAAAATTTTCGGGTTTATTACAGGGACAGCAGAGATCCAGTTT
GGTTAGATCTCGAGTTTACCACTCCCTATCAGTGATAGAGAAAAGTGAAAGTCGAGTTTACCACTCCCTA
TCAGTGATAGAGAAAAGTGAAAGTCGAGTTTACCACTCCCTATCAGTGATAGAGAAAAGTGAAAGTCGAG
TTTACCACTCCCTATCAGTGATAGAGAAAAGTGAAAGTCGAGTTTACCACTCCCTATCAGTGATAGAGAA
AAGTGAAAGTCGAGTTTACCACTCCCTATCAGTGATAGAGAAAAGTGAAAGTCGAGTTTACCACTCCCTA
TCAGTGATAGAGAAAAGTGAAAGTCGAGCTCGGTACCCGGGTCGAGGTAGGCGTGTACGGTGGGAGGCCT
ATATAAGCAGAGCTCGTTTAGTGAACCGTCAGATCGCCTGGAGACGCCATCCACGCTGTTTTGACCTCCA
TAGAAGACACCGGGACCGATCCAGCCTCCGCGGCCCCGAATTCACCGGTTCTAGAATGGACAGGGCCCCA
CAGAGACAGCACCGAGCCTCACGGGAGCTGCTGGCTGCAAAGAAGACCCACACCTCACAAATTGAAGTGA
TCCCTTGCAAAATCTGTGGGGACAAGTCGTCTGGGATCCACTACGGGGTTATCACCTGTGAGGGGTGCAA
GGGCTTCTTCCGCCGGAGCCAGCGCTGTAACGCGGCCTACTCCTGCACCCGTCAGCAGAACTGCCCCATC
GACCGCACCAGCCGAAACCGATGCCAGCACTGCCGCCTGCAGAAATGCCTGGCGCTGGGCATGTCCCGAG
ATGCTGTCAAGTTCGGCCGCATGTCCAAGAAGCAGAGGGACAGCCTGCATGCAGAAGTGCAGAAACAGCT
GCAGCAGCGGCAACAGCAGCAACAGGAACCAGTGGTCAAGACCCCTCCAGCAGGGGCCCAAGGAGCAGAT
ACCCTCACCTACACCTTGGGGCTCCCAGACGGGCAGCTGCCCCTGGGCTCCTCGCCTGACCTGCCTGAGG
CTTCTGCCTGTCCCCCTGGCCTCCTGAAAGCCTCAGGCTCTGGGCCCTCATATTCCAACAACTTGGCCAA
GGCAGGGCTCAATGGGGCCTCATGCCACCTTGAATACAGCCCTGAGCGGGGCAAGGCTGAGGGCAGAGAG
AGCTTCTATAGCACAGGCAGCCAGCTGACCCCTGACCGATGTGGACTTCGTTTTGAGGAACACAGGCATC
CTGGGCTTGGGGAACTGGGACAGGGCCCAGACAGCTACGGCAGCCCCAGTTTCCGCAGCACACCGGAGGC
ACCCTATGCCTCCCTGACAGAGATAGAGCACCTGGTGCAGAGCGTCTGCAAGTCCTACAGGGAGACATGC
CAGCTGCGGCTGGAGGACCTGCTGCGGCAGCGCTCCAACATCTTCTCCCGGGAGGAAGTGACTGGCTACC
AGAGGAAGTCCATGTGGGAGATGTGGGAACGGTGTGCCCACCACCTCACCGAGGCCATTCAGTACGTGGT
GGAGTTCGCCAAGAGGCTCTCAGGCTTTATGGAGCTCTGCCAGAATGACCAGATTGTGCTTCTCAAAGCA
GGAGCAATGGAAGTGGTGCTGGTTAGGATGTGCCGGGCCTACAATGCTGACAACCGCACGGTCTTTTTTG
AAGGCAAATACGGTGGCATGGAGCTGTTCCGAGCCTTGGGCTGCAGCGAGCTCATCAGCTCCATCTTTGA
CTTCTCCCACTCCCTAAGTGCCTTGCACTTTTCCGAGGATGAGATTGCCCTCTACACAGCCCTTGTTCTC
ATCAATGCCCATCGGCCAGGGCTCCAAGAGAAAAGGAAAGTAGAACAGCTGCAGTACAATCTGGAGCTGG
CCTTTCATCATCATCTCTGCAAGACTCATCGCCAAAGCATCCTGGCAAAGCTGCCACCCAAGGGGAAGCT
TCGGAGCCTGTGTAGCCAGCATGTGGAAAGGCTGCAGATCTTCCAGCACCTCCACCCCATCGTGGTCCAA
GCCGCTTTCCCTCCACTCTACAAGGAGCTCTTCAGCACTGAAACCGAGTCACCTGTGGGGCTGTCCAAGT
GATTCGAAGATATCAAGCTTATCGATAATCAACCTCTGGATTACAAAATTTGTGAAAGATTGACTGGTAT
TCTTAACTATGTTGCTCCTTTTACGCTATGTGGATACGCTGCTTTAATGCCTTTGTATCATGCTATTGCT
TCCCGTATGGCTTTCATTTTCTCCTCCTTGTATAAATCCTGGTTGCTGTCTCTTTATGAGGAGTTGTGGC
CCGTTGTCAGGCAACGTGGCGTGGTGTGCACTGTGTTTGCTGACGCAACCCCCACTGGTTGGGGCATTGC
CACCACCTGTCAGCTCCTTTCCGGGACTTTCGCTTTCCCCCTCCCTATTGCCACGGCGGAACTCATCGCC
GCCTGCCTTGCCCGCTGCTGGACAGGGGCTCGGCTGTTGGGCACTGACAATTCCGTGGTGTTGTCGGGGA
AATCATCGTCCTTTCCTTGGCTGCTCGCCTGTGTTGCCACCTGGATTCTGCGCGGGACGTCCTTCTGCTA
CGTCCCTTCGGCCCTCAATCCAGCGGACCTTCCTTCCCGCGGCCTGCTGCCGGCTCTGCGGCCTCTTCCG
CGTCTTCGCCTTCGCCCTCAGACGAGTCGGATCTCCCTTTGGGCCGCCTCCCCGCATCGATACCGTCGAC
CTCGAGACCTAGAAAAACATGGAGCAATCACAAGTAGCAATACAGCAGCTACCAATGCTGATTGTGCCTG
GCTAGAAGCACAAGAGGAGGAGGAGGTGGGTTTTCCAGTCACACCTCAGGTACCTTTAAGACCAATGACT
TACAAGGCAGCTGTAGATCTTAGCCACTTTTTAAAAGAAAAGGGGGGACTGGAAGGGCTAATTCACTCCC
AACGAAGACAAGATATCCTTGATCTGTGGATCTACCACACACAAGGCTACTTCCCTGATTGGCAGAACTA
CACACCAGGGCCAGGGATCAGATATCCACTGACCTTTGGATGGTGCTACAAGCTAGTACCAGTTGAGCAA
GAGAAGGTAGAAGAAGCCAATGAAGGAGAGAACACCCGCTTGTTACACCCTGTGAGCCTGCATGGGATGG
ATGACCCGGAGAGAGAAGTATTAGAGTGGAGGTTTGACAGCCGCCTAGCATTTCATCACATGGCCCGAGA
GCTGCATCCGGACTGTACTGGGTCTCTCTGGTTAGACCAGATCTGAGCCTGGGAGCTCTCTGGCTAACTA
GGGAACCCACTGCTTAAGCCTCAATAAAGCTTGCCTTGAGTGCTTCAAGTAGTGTGTGCCCGTCTGTTGT
GTGACTCTGGTAACTAGAGATCCCTCAGACCCTTTTAGTCAGTGTGGAAAATCTCTAGCAGGGCCCGTTT
AAACCCGCTGATCAGCCTCGACTGTGCCTTCTAGTTGCCAGCCATCTGTTGTTTGCCCCTCCCCCGTGCC
TTCCTTGACCCTGGAAGGTGCCACTCCCACTGTCCTTTCCTAATAAAATGAGGAAATTGCATCGCATTGT
CTGAGTAGGTGTCATTCTATTCTGGGGGGTGGGGTGGGGCAGGACAGCAAGGGGGAGGATTGGGAAGACA
ATAGCAGGCATGCTGGGGATGCGGTGGGCTCTATGGCTTCTGAGGCGGAAAGAACCAGCTGGGGCTCTAG
GGGGTATCCCC
[124 nt withheld, positions 6032-6155]
C
[91 nt withheld, positions 6157-6247]
A
[49 nt withheld, positions 6249-6297]
CCTTTGACGTTGGAGTCCACGTTCTTT
[37 nt withheld, positions 6325-6361]
ACCCTATCTCGGTCTATTCTTTTGATTTATAAGGGATTTTGCCGATTTCGGCCTATTGGTTAAAAAATGA
GCTGATTTAACAAAAATTTAACGCGAATTAATTCTGTGGAATGTGTGTCAGTTAGGGTGTGGAAAGTCCC
CAGGCTCCCCAGCAGGCAGAAGTATGCAAAGCATGCATCTCAATTAGTCAGCAACCAGGTGTGGAAAGTC
CCCAGGCTCCCCAGCAGGCAGAAGTATGCAAAGCATGCATCTCAATTAGTCAGCAACCATAGTCCCGCCC
CTAACTCCGCCCATCCCGCCCCTAACTCCGCCCAGTTCCGCCCATTCTCCGCCCCATGGCTGACTAATTT
TTTTTATTTATGCAGAGGCCGAGGCCGCCTCTGCCTCTGAGCTATTCCAGAAGTAGTGAGGAGGCTTTTT
TGGAGGCCTAGGCTTTTGCAAAAAGCTCCCGGGAGCTTGTATATCCATTTTCGGATCTGATCAGCACGTG
TTGACAATTAATCATCGGCATAGTATATCGGCATAGTATAATACGACAAGGTGAGGAACTAAACCATGGC
CAAGTTGACCAGTGCCGTTCCGGTGCTCACCGCGCGCGACGTCGCCGGAGCGGTCGAGTTCTGGACCGAC
CGGCTCGGGTTCTCCCGGGACTTCGTGGAGGACGACTTCGCCGGTGTGGTCCGGGACGACGTGACCCTGT
TCATCAGCGCGGTCCAGGACCAGGTGGTGCCGGACAACACCCTGGCCTGGGTGTGGGTGCGCGGCCTGGA
CGAGCTGTACGCCGAGTGGTCGGAGGTCGTGTCCACGAACTTCCGGGACGCCTCCGGGCCGGCCATGACC
GAGATCGGCGAGCAGCCGTGGGGGCGGGAGTTCGCCCTGCGCGACCCGGCCGGCAACTGCGTGCACTTCG
TGGCCGAGGAGCAGGACTGACACGTGCTACGAGATTTCGATTCCACCGCCGCCTTCTATGAAAGGTTGGG
CTTCGGAATCGTTTTCCGGGACGCCGGCTGGATGATCCTCCAGCGCGGGGATCTCATGCTGGAGTTCTTC
GCCCACCCCAACTTGTTTATTGCAGCTTATAATGGTTACAAATAAAGCAATAGCATCACAAATTTCACAA
ATAAAGCATTTTTTTCACTGCATTCTAGTTGTGGTTTGTCCAAACTCATCAATGTATCTTATCATGTCTG
TATACCGTCGACCTCTAGCTAGAGCTTGGCGTAATCATGGTCATAGCTGTTTCCTGTGTGAAATTGTTAT
CCGCTCACAATTCCACACAACATACGAGCCGGAAGCATAAAGTGTAAAGCCTGGGGTGCCTAATGAGTGA
GCTAACTCACATTAATTGCGTTGCGCTCACTGCCCGCTTTCCAGTCGGGAAACCTGTCGTGCCAGCTGCA
TTAATGAATCGGCCAACGCGCGGGGAGAGGCGGTTTGCGTATTGGGCGCTCTTCCGCTTCCTCGCTCACT
GACTCGCTGCGCTCGGTCGTTCGGCTGCGGCGAGCGGTATCAGCTCACTCAAAGGCGGTAATACGGTTAT
CCACAGAATCAGGGGATAACGCAGGAAAGAACATGTGAGCAAAAGGCCAGCAAAAGGCCAGGAACCGTAA
AAAGGCCGCGTTGCTGGCGTTTTTCCATAGGCTCCGCCCCCCTGACGAGCATCACAAAAATCGACGCTCA
AGTCAGAGGTGGCGAAACCCGACAGGACTATAAAGATACCAGGCGTTTCCCCCTGGAAGCTCCCTCGTGC
GCTCTCCTGTTCCGACCCTGCCGCTTACCGGATACCTGTCCGCCTTTCTCCCTTCGGGAAGCGTGGCGCT
TTCTCATAGCTCACGCTGTAGGTATCTCAGTTCGGTGTAGGTCGTTCGCTCCAAGCTGGGCTGTGTGCAC
GAACCCCCCGTTCAGCCCGACCGCTGCGCCTTATCCGGTAACTATCGTCTTGAGTCCAACCCGGTAAGAC
ACGACTTATCGCCACTGGCAGCAGCCACTGGTAACAGGATTAGCAGAGCGAGGTATGTAGGCGGTGCTAC
AGAGTTCTTGAAGTGGTGGCCTAACTACGGCTACACTAGAAGAACAGTATTTGGTATCTGCGCTCTGCTG
AAGCCAGTTACCTTCGGAAAAAGAGTTGGTAGCTCTTGATCCGGCAAACAAACCACCGCTGGTAGCGGTG
GTTTTTTTGTTTGCAAGCAGCAGATTACGCGCAGAAAAAAAGGATCTCAAGAAGATCCTTTGATCTTTTC
TACGGGGTCTGACGCTCAGTGGAACGAAAACTCACGTTAAGGGATTTTGGTCATGAGATTATCAAAAAGG
ATCTTCACCTAGATCCTTTTAAATTAAAAATGAAGTTTTAAATCAATCTAAAGTATATATGAGTAAACTT
GGTCTGACAGTTACCAATGCTTAATCAGTGAGGCACCTATCTCAGCGATCTGTCTATTTCGTTCATCCAT
AGTTGCCTGACTCCCCGTCGTGTAGATAACTACGATACGGGAGGGCTTACCATCTGGCCCCAGTGCTGCA
ATGATACCGCGAGACCCACGCTCACCGGCTCCAGATTTATCAGCAATAAACCAGCCAGCCGGAAGGGCCG
AGCGCAGAAGTGGTCCTGCAACTTTATCCGCCTCCATCCAGTCTATTAATTGTTGCCGGGAAGCTAGAGT
AAGTAGTTCGCCAGTTAATAGTTTGCGCAACGTTGTTGCCATTGCTACAGGCATCGTGGTGTCACGCTCG
TCGTTTGGTATGGCTTCATTCAGCTCCGGTTCCCAACGATCAAGGCGAGTTACATGATCCCCCATGTTGT
GCAAAAAAGCGGTTAGCTCCTTCGGTCCTCCGATCGTTGTCAGAAGTAAGTTGGCCGCAGTGTTATCACT
CATGGTTATGGCAGCACTGCATAATTCTCTTACTGTCATGCCATCCGTAAGATGCTTTTCTGTGACTGGT
GAGTACTCAACCAAGTCATTCTGAGAATAGTGTATGCGGCGACCGAGTTGCTCTTGCCCGGCGTCAATAC
GGGATAATACCGCGCCACATAGCAGAACTTTAAAAGTGCTCATCATTGGAAAACGTTCTTCGGGGCGAAA
ACTCTCAAGGATCTTACCGCTGTTGAGATCCAGTTCGATGTAACCCACTCGTGCACCCAACTGATCTTCA
GCATCTTTTACTTTCACCAGCGTTTCTGGGTGAGCAAAAACAGGAAGGCAAAATGCCGCAAAAAAGGGAA
TAAGGGCGACACGGAAATGTTGAATACTCATACTCTTCCTTTTTCAATATTATTGAAGCATTTATCAGGG
TTATTGTCTCATGAGCGGATACATATTTGAATGTATTTAGAAAAATAAACAAATAGGGGTTCCGCGCACA
TTTCCCCGAAAAGTGCCACCTGACGTCGACGGATCGGGAGATCTCCCGATCCCCTATGGTGCACTCTCAG
TACAATCTGCTCTGATGCCGCATAGTTAAGCCAGTATCTGCTCCCTGCTTGTGTGTTGGAGGTCGCTGAG
TAGTGCGCGAGCAAAATTTAAGCTACAACAAGGCAAGGCTTGACCGACAATTGCATGAAGAATCTGCTTA
GGGTTAGGCGTTTTGCGCTGCTTCG
Features (pLannotate 1.2.2; 32 found; start..end, strand, type, name):
     27..406     +  enhancer       CMV enhancer: human cytomegalovirus immediate early enhancer
    407..606     +  promoter       CMV promoter: human cytomegalovirus (CMV) immediate early promoter
    624..804     +  LTR            5' LTR (truncated): truncated 5' long terminal repeat (LTR) from HIV-1
    851..976     +  misc_feature   HIV-1 Ψ: packaging signal of human immunodeficiency virus type 1
    960..1323    +  CDS            HIV-1 gag (fragment): gag protein from human immunodeficiency virus 1; gag
   1469..1702    +  misc_feature   RRE: The Rev response element (RRE) of HIV-1 allows for Rev-dependent mRNA export from the nucleus to the cytoplasm.
   2079..2179    +  CDS            Rev (fragment): human immunodeficiency virus 1 (HIV-1) Rev protein; rev; enhances nuclear export of unspliced and incompletely spliced viral mRNAs
   2229..2346    +  misc_feature   cPPT/CTS: central polypurine tract and central termination sequence of HIV-1
   2403..2673    +  protein_bind   tetracycline response element: contains seven copies of the tetracycline operator tetO tetracycline repressor TetR
   2684..2701    +  misc_feature   MCS (fragment): pUC18/19 multiple cloning site
   2706..2744    +  promoter       minimal CMV promoter: human cytomegalovirus (CMV) immediate early promoter
   2856..4409    +  CDS            RORC: RORG_HUMAN - Also known as NR1F3, RORG, RZRG. Experimental evidence at protein level: Swiss-Prot protein existence level 1. [Isoform 2]: Essential for thymopoiesis and the development of several secondary lymphoid tissues, including lymph nodes and Peyer's patches. Required for the generation of LTi (lymphoid tissue inducer) cells. Regulates thymocyte survival through DNA-binding on ROREs of target gene promoter regions and recruitment of coactivaros via the AF-2. Also plays a key role, downstream of IL6 and TGFB and synergistically with RORA, for lineage specification of uncommitted CD4(+) T-
   4419..4437    +  misc_feature   MCS (fragment): pBluescript multiple cloning site
   4437..5025    +  misc_feature   WPRE: woodchuck hepatitis virus posttranscriptional regulatory element
   4962..5543    +  CDS            nef (fragment): NEF_HV1H2 - Experimental evidence at protein level: Swiss-Prot protein existence level 1. Extracellular Nef protein targets CD4(+) T-lymphocytes for apoptosis by interacting with CXCR4 surface receptors. From Human immunodeficiency virus type 1 group M subtype B (isolate HXB2) (HIV-1).
   5550..5730    +  LTR            5' LTR (truncated): truncated 5' long terminal repeat (LTR) from HIV-1
   5762..5986    +  polyA_signal   bGH poly(A) signal: bovine growth hormone polyadenylation signal
   5990..6011    +  promoter       SV40 promoter (fragment): SV40 enhancer and early promoter
   6032..6460    +  rep_origin     f1 ori (sequence partly withheld): f1 bacteriophage origin of replication; arrow indicates direction of (+) strand synthesis
   6474..6803    +  promoter       SV40 promoter: SV40 enhancer and early promoter
   6851..6898    +  promoter       EM7 promoter: synthetic bacterial promoter&nbsp
   6917..7291    +  CDS            BleoR: antibiotic-binding protein; Sh ble from Streptoalloteichus hindustanus; confers resistance to bleomycin, phleomycin, and Zeocin™
   7301..7426    +  CDS            ble (fragment): BLE_KLEPN - Experimental evidence at protein level: Swiss-Prot protein existence level 1. Binding protein with a strong affinity to the bleomycin family of antibiotics. Binds to CL990; an antimitotic-antibiotic compound. From Klebsiella pneumoniae.
   7421..7542    +  polyA_signal   SV40 poly(A) signal: SV40 polyadenylation signal
   7615..7631    -  protein_bind   lac operator: The lac repressor binds to the lac operator to inhibit transcription in E. coli. This inhibition can be relieved by adding lactose or isopropyl-β-D-thiogalactopyranoside (IPTG). lac repressor encoded by lacI
   7639..7669    -  promoter       lac promoter: promoter for the E. coli lac operon
   7684..7705    -  protein_bind   CAP binding site: CAP binding activates transcription in the presence of cAMP. E. coli catabolite activator protein
   7718..7810    -  CDS            lacI (fragment): lac repressor; lacI; The lac repressor binds to the lac operator to inhibit transcription in E. coli. This inhibition can be relieved by adding lactose or isopropyl-β-D-thiogalactopyranoside (IPTG).
   7993..8581    -  rep_origin     ori: high-copy-number ColE1/pMB1/pBR322/pUC origin of replication
   8752..9612    -  CDS            AmpR: β-lactamase; bla; confers resistance to ampicillin, carbenicillin, and related antibiotics
   9613..9717    -  promoter       AmpR promoter: bla
   9776..9828    -  misc_feature   bom (fragment): basis of mobility region from pBR322
