[The description below was written by a language model from this plasmid's Addgene catalogue record and pLannotate feature annotations shown in this document.]
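Description:
pFUW-TetO-RORC is a lentiviral transfer plasmid of about 10 kb, built on the pFUW-TetO backbone, for doxycycline-inducible expression of human RORC in mammalian cells. It is propagated in E. coli through a high-copy ColE1/pUC-type origin with ampicillin selection (AmpR). The backbone also carries an f1 origin and an SV40/EM7-driven BleoR cassette with an SV40 poly(A) signal. This cassette lies outside the LTR-flanked region, so it would not be transferred with the viral genome.

The viral portion follows a third-generation layout. A CMV enhancer/promoter replaces the upstream part of the 5' LTR and drives genomic RNA transcription in packaging cells. It is followed by the truncated 5' LTR, the HIV-1 Ψ packaging signal with a gag fragment, the RRE for Rev-dependent nuclear export, and the cPPT/CTS. A truncated downstream LTR and a bGH poly(A) signal close the unit.

The payload sits between these elements. A tetracycline response element with seven tetO copies is fused to a minimal CMV promoter, which is presumably the "CMV" promoter listed in the catalogue entry. This drives the roughly 1.55 kb RORC coding sequence, cloned between XbaI and BstBI sites, and a WPRE follows to enhance transcript stability and expression. No epitope tag, reporter or transactivator is annotated, so induction requires a tetracycline-controlled transactivator such as rtTA supplied from a separate construct.

RORC encodes the nuclear receptor RORγ, a transcription factor involved in thymopoiesis, lymphoid tissue inducer cell generation and T-helper lineage specification. The associated publication concerns screening of transcription factors underlying dendritic cell diversity, which suggests use in forced-expression cell-fate studies.
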