Addgene plasmid #207198: pFUW-TetO-RORC
Purpose: doxycycline-inducible expression of Human RORC in mammalian cells
Depositing lab: Filipe Pereira. Depositing organization: Center for Neuroscience and Cell Biology, University of Coimbra. Publication: Anchored screening identifies transcription factor blueprints underlying dendritic cell diversity and subset-specific anti-tumor immunity. Henriques-Oliveira L, Altman AR, Kurochkin I, Ascic E, Halitzki E, Matei A, Pértiga-Cabral D, Ulmert I, Holst S, Nair MS, Cunha PP, Park S, Vergani S, Kharas MG, Yuan J, Lahl K, Rosa FF, Pires CF, Pereira C-F. Immunity. 58, 1-20. October 2025. 10.1016/j.immuni.2025.08.001.
Backbone
  Vector backbone: pFUW-TetO
  Vector type: Mammalian Expression, Lentiviral
Growth in bacteria
  Bacterial resistance: Ampicillin, 100 μg/mL
  Growth temperature: 37°C
  Growth strain: NEB Stable
  Copy number: High Copy
Gene/Insert
  Gene/Insert name: pFUW-TetO-RORC
  Species: H. sapiens (human)
  Insert size (bp): 1557
  Promoter: CMV
  Cloning method: Restriction Enzyme; 5′ cloning site XbaI (unknown if destroyed); 3′ cloning site BstBI (unknown if destroyed)
  Sequencing primers: 5′ TCCACGCTGTTTTGACCTCC
Terms and licenses: Academic/Nonprofit Terms; Industry Terms: Not Available to Industry
How to cite: pFUW-TetO-RORC was a gift from Filipe Pereira (Addgene plasmid # 207198 ; http://n2t.net/addgene:207198 ; RRID:Addgene_207198)
